Addgene plasmid #54111: mEmerald-H2B-6
Purpose: Localization: Nucleus/Histones, Excitation: 487, Emission: 509
Depositing lab: Michael Davidson. Depositing organization: Florida State University, Tallahassee. Publication: Rapid three-dimensional isotropic imaging of living cells using Bessel beam plane illumination. Planchon TA, Gao L, Milkie DE, Davidson MW, Galbraith JA, Galbraith CG, Betzig E. Nat Methods. 2011 May;8(5):417-23. doi: 10.1038/nmeth.1586. Epub 2011 Mar 4. PubMed 21378978.
Backbone
  Vector backbone: mEmerald
  Backbone size w/o insert (bp): 4750
  Vector type: Mammalian Expression
  Selectable markers: Neomycin (select with G418)
Growth in bacteria
  Bacterial resistance: Kanamycin, 50 μg/mL
  Growth temperature: 37°C
  Growth strain: DH5alpha
  Copy number: High Copy
Gene/Insert
  Gene/Insert name: H2B (alt names: Human Histone H2B; NM_021058.3)
  Species: H. sapiens (human)
  Mutation: D26G and V119I in H2B
  Entrez Gene: H2BC11 (a.k.a. H2B/r, H2BFR, H2BJ, HIST1H2BJ)
  Promoter: CMV
  Tag / fusion protein: mEmerald (C terminal on backbone)
  Cloning method: Unknown
  Sequencing primers: 5′ CMV-F; 3′ SV40pA-R
Terms and licenses: Academic/Nonprofit Terms; Industry Terms
Depositor comments: Human Histone H2B. Excitation = 487; Emission = 509. Localization data: Nucleus/Histones
How to cite: mEmerald-H2B-6 was a gift from Michael Davidson (Addgene plasmid # 54111 ; http://n2t.net/addgene:54111 ; RRID:Addgene_54111)
