[The description below was written by a language model from this plasmid's Addgene catalogue record.]
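Description:
mEmerald-H2B-6 is a mammalian expression plasmid that produces human histone H2B fused to the green fluorescent protein mEmerald, serving as a live-cell marker for chromatin and the nucleus. It is built on an mEmerald backbone of about 4.75 kb (without the insert). It is maintained in E. coli as a high-copy plasmid under kanamycin selection. For mammalian cells, the record lists a neomycin resistance marker, so stably transfected cells can be selected with G418. The record does not name the origins of replication, and no feature table is provided, so finer details of the backbone cannot be confirmed here.

The insert is the human H2B coding sequence corresponding to the H2BC11 (HIST1H2BJ) gene. As deposited, it carries two amino-acid substitutions, D26G and V119I. Expression is driven by the CMV promoter, a strong constitutive promoter in most mammalian cell types. The listed 3′ sequencing primer suggests that an SV40 polyadenylation signal lies downstream of the cassette. mEmerald is supplied by the backbone and sits at the C terminus of H2B. The "6" in the name probably refers to the length of the linker between the two parts, although the record does not say so.

Because H2B is a core nucleosome component, the fusion is incorporated into chromatin and labels interphase nuclei and mitotic chromosomes. The recorded excitation maximum is 487 nm and the emission maximum is 509 nm, which suits standard GFP-type filter sets. The plasmid is typically used as a nuclear or histone localization marker in fluorescence microscopy, and the associated publication concerns rapid three-dimensional imaging of living cells by plane illumination.
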