>Addgene plasmid #54111 | mEmerald-H2B-6 | depositor partial sequence | sequence record 84282 | insert sequence
GACGTCAGATCCGCTAGCGCTACCGGACTCAGATCTCGAGCTCAAGCTTCGAATTCTGCAGTCGACGGTA
CCGCCACCATGCCAGAGCCAGCGAAGTCTGCTCCCGCCCCGAAAAAGGGCTCCAAGAAGGCGGTGACTAA
GGCGCAGAAGAAAGGCGGCAAGAAGCGCAAGCGCAGCCGCAAGGAGAGCTATTCCATCTATGTGTACAAG
GTTCTGAAGCAGGTCCACCCTGACACCGGCATTTCGTCCAAGGCCATGGGCATCATGAATTCGTTTGTGA
ACGACATTTTCGAGCGCATCGCAGGTGAGGCTTCCCGCCTGGCGCATTACAACAAGCGCTCGACCATCAC
CTCCAGGGAGATCCAGACGGCCGTGCGCCTGCTGCTGCCTGGGGAGTTGGCCAAGCACGCCGTGTCCGAG
GGTACTAAGGCCATCACCAAGTACACCAGCGCTAAGGATCCACCGGTCGCCACCATGGTGAGCAAGGGCG
AGGAGCTGTTCACCGGGGTGGTGCCCATCCTGGTCGAGCTGGACGGCGACGTAAACGGCCACAAGTTCAG
CGTGTCCGGCGAGGGCGAGGGCGATGCCACCTACGGCAAGCTGACCCTGAAGTTCATCTGCACCACCGGC
AAGCTGCCCGTGCCCTGGCCCACCCTCGTGACCACCTTGACCTACGGCGTGCAGTGCTTCGCCCGCTACC
CCGACCACATGAAGCAGCACGACTTCTTCAAGTCCGCCATGCCCGAAGGCTACGTCCAGGAGCGCACCAT
CTTCTTCAAGGACGACGGCAACTACAAGACCCGCGCCGAGGTGAAGTTCGAGGGCGACACCCTGGTGAAC
CGCATCGAGCTGAAGGGCATCGACTTCAAGGAGGACGGCAACATCCTGGGGCACAAGCTGGAGTACAACT
ACAACAGCCACAAGGTCTATATCACCGCCGACAAGCAGAAGAACGGCATCAAGGTGAACTTCAAGACCCG
CCACAACATCGAGGACGGCAGCGTGCAGCTCGCCGACCACTACCAGCAGAACACCCCCATCGGCGACGGC
CCCGTGCTGCTGCCCGACAACCACTACCTGAGCACCCAGTCCAAGCTGAGCAAAGACCCCAACGAGAAGC
GCGATCACATGGTCCTGCTGGAGTTCGTGACCGCCGCCGGGATCACTCTCGGCATGGACGAGCTGTACAA
GTAAGCGGCCGCGACTCTAGATCATAATCAGCCATACCACATTG
