>Addgene plasmid #54111 | mEmerald-H2B-6 | addgene partial sequence | sequence record 91775 | EGFP-C 5'-CATGGTCCTGCTGGAGTTCGTG-3'
GACGAGCTGTACAAGTAAGCGGCCGCGACTCTAGATCATAATCAGCCATACCACATTTGTAGAGGTTTTA
CTTGCTTTAAAAAACCTCCCACACCTCCCCCTGAACCTGAAACATAAAATGAATGCAATTGTTGTTGTTA
ACTTGTTTATTGCAGCTTATAATGGTTACAAATAAAGCAATAGCATCACAAATTTCACAAATAAAGCATT
TTTTTCACTGCATTCTAGTTGTGGTTTGTCCAAACTCATCAATGTATCTTAAGGCGTAAATTGTAAGCGT
TAATATTTTGTTAAAATTCGCGTTAAATTTTTGTTAAATCAGCTCATTTTTTAACCAATAGGCCGAAATC
GGCAAAATCCCTTATAAATCAAAAGAATAGACCGAGATAGGGT
[37 nt withheld, positions 394-430]
AAAGAACGTGGACTCCAACGTCAAAGG
[49 nt withheld, positions 458-506]
T
[91 nt withheld, positions 508-598]
G
[124 nt withheld, positions 600-723]
CAGGTGGCACTTTTCGGGGAAATGTGCGCGGAACCCCTATTTGTTTATTTTTCTAAATACATTCAAATAT
GTATCCGCTCATGAGACAATAACCCTGATAAATGCTTCAATAATATTGAA
