>Addgene plasmid #54111 | mEmerald-H2B-6 | addgene partial sequence | sequence record 93057 | EGFP-N 5'-CGTCGCCGTCCAGCTCGACCAG-3'
CCTTGCTCACCATGGTGGCGACCGGTGGATCCTTAGCGCTGGTGTACTTGGTGATGGCCTTAGTACCCTC
GGACACGGCGTGCTTGGCCAACTCCCCAGGCAGCAGCAGGCGCACGGCCGTCTGGATCTCCCTGGAGGTG
ATGGTCGAGCGCTTGTTGTAATGCGCCAGGCGGGAAGCCTCACCTGCGATGCGCTCGAAAATGTCGTTCA
CAAACGAATTCATGATGCCCATGGCCTTGGACGAAATGCCGGTGTCAGGGTGGACCTGCTTCAGAACCTT
GTACACATAGATGGAATAGCTCTCCTTGCGGCTGCGCTTGCGCTTCTTGCCGCCTTTCTTCTGCGCCTTA
GTCACCGCCTTCTTGGAGCCCTTTTTCGGGGCGGGAGCAGACTTCGCTGGCTCTGGCATGGTGGCGGTAC
CGTCGACTGCAGAATTCGAAGCTTGAGCTCGAGATCTGAGTCCGGTAGCGCTAGCGGATCTGACGGTTCA
CTAAACCAGCTCTGCTTATATAGACCTCCCACCGTACACGCCTACCGCCCATTTGCGTCAATGGGGCGGA
GTTGTTACGACATTTTGGAAAGTCCCGTTGATTTTGGTGCCAAAACAAACTCCCATTGACGTCAATGGGG
TGGAGACTTGGAAATCCCCGTGAGTCAAACCGCTATCCACGCCCATTGATGTACTGCCAAAACCGCATCA
CCATGGTAATAGCGATGACTAATACGTAGATGTACTGCCAAGTAGGAAAGTCCCATAAGGTCATGTACTG
G
